Addgene plasmid #139674: pCre-AntiDsRed
Purpose: Cassette for testing Cre recombinase activity using a fluorescent reporter
Depositing lab: James Birchler. Depositing organization: University of Missouri at Columbia. Publication: Site-specific recombinase genome engineering toolkit in maize. Cody JP, Graham ND, Zhao C, Swyers NC, Birchler JA. Plant Direct. 2020 Mar 9;4(3):e00209. doi: 10.1002/pld3.209. eCollection 2020 Mar. PubMed 32166212.
Backbone
  Vector backbone: pBlueScript
  Backbone size w/o insert (bp): 2500
  Total vector size (bp): 5498
  Vector type: Plant Expression
Growth in bacteria
  Bacterial resistance: Ampicillin, 100 μg/mL
  Growth temperature: 37°C
  Growth strain: DH5alpha
  Copy number: High Copy
Gene/Insert
  Gene/Insert name: AntiDsRed Cre recombinase
  Species: Synthetic
  Insert size (bp): 746
  Promoter: Maize Ubiquitin
  Cloning method: Gibson Cloning
  Sequencing primers: 5′ GATGCTCACCCTGTTGTTTGGTGT; 3′ tttattgccaaatgtttgaacg
Terms and licenses: Academic/Nonprofit Terms; Industry Terms: Not Available to Industry
How to cite: pCre-AntiDsRed was a gift from James Birchler (Addgene plasmid # 139674 ; http://n2t.net/addgene:139674 ; RRID:Addgene_139674)
