[The description below was written by a language model from this plasmid's Addgene catalogue record and pLannotate feature annotations shown in this document.]
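Description:
pCre-AntiDsRed is a plant expression reporter plasmid built on a pBluescript backbone and designed to reveal Cre recombinase activity through a fluorescent readout. It is maintained in E. coli as a high-copy plasmid through a ColE1/pUC-type origin and is selected with ampicillin via the β-lactamase gene. Remnants of the cloning vector are also annotated, including the lac promoter and operator, a CAP binding site, a T3 promoter, a fragment of the multiple cloning site and a lacI fragment. These play no evident role in the reporter function.

The payload is a maize polyubiquitin (Ubi) promoter followed by a DsRed2 coding sequence and a nopaline synthase (NOS) terminator. DsRed2 is placed in the antisense orientation relative to the promoter, so no red fluorescent protein should be made from the plasmid as supplied. The inverted coding sequence is flanked by lox71 on the promoter side and lox66 on the terminator side, with the two sites annotated on opposite strands. Cre-mediated recombination between inverted sites flips the intervening DNA, which brings DsRed2 into the sense orientation under Ubi control and switches on red fluorescence. lox71 and lox66 are left-element and right-element mutants of loxP. Recombination between them yields one wild-type loxP and one doubly mutated site that Cre binds poorly, which disfavours re-inversion and tends to lock the cassette in the "on" state.

The construct belongs to a toolkit of site-specific recombinases for maize genome engineering, where it serves as a test cassette for functional Cre. The catalogue lists a total size of 5,498 bp, whereas the annotated sequence record is 5,285 nt, a difference the record does not explain.
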