Features (pLannotate 1.2.2; 14 found; start..end, strand, type, name):
     37..58      +  protein_bind   CAP binding site: CAP binding activates transcription in the presence of cAMP. E. coli catabolite activator protein
     73..103     +  promoter       lac promoter: promoter for the E. coli lac operon
    111..127     +  protein_bind   lac operator: The lac repressor binds to the lac operator to inhibit transcription in E. coli. This inhibition can be relieved by adding lactose or isopropyl-β-D-thiogalactopyranoside (IPTG). lac repressor encoded by lacI
    172..190     +  promoter       T3 promoter: promoter for bacteriophage T3 RNA polymerase
    310..2300    +  promoter       Ubi promoter: maize polyubiquitin gene promoter
   2308..2341    +  protein_bind   lox71: Left element (LE) mutant of loxP (Araki et al., 2010). Cre-mediated recombination occurs in the 8-bp core sequence (GCATACAT). Cre recombinase
   2342..3019    -  CDS            DsRed2: improved tetrameric variant of DsRed fluorescent protein mammalian codon-optimized
   3020..3053    -  protein_bind   lox66: Right element (RE) mutant of loxP (Araki et al., 2010). Cre-mediated recombination occurs in the 8-bp core sequence (GCATACAT). Cre recombinase
   3068..3320    +  terminator     NOS terminator: nopaline synthase terminator and poly(A) signal
   3322..3339    +  misc_feature   MCS (fragment): pBluescript multiple cloning site
   3343..3414    +  promoter       AmpR promoter: bla
   3415..4275    +  CDS            AmpR: β-lactamase; bla; confers resistance to ampicillin, carbenicillin, and related antibiotics
   4446..5034    +  rep_origin     ori: high-copy-number ColE1/pMB1/pBR322/pUC origin of replication
   5217..24      +  CDS            lacI (fragment) (across the origin): lac repressor; lacI; The lac repressor binds to the lac operator to inhibit transcription in E. coli. This inhibition can be relieved by adding lactose or isopropyl-β-D-thiogalactopyranoside (IPTG).
>Addgene plasmid #139674 | pCre-AntiDsRed | addgene full sequence | sequence record 276305 | Addgene NGS Result
TCCCGACTGGAAAGCGGGCAGTGAGCGCAACGCAATTAATGTGAGTTAGCTCACTCATTAGGCACCCCAG
GCTTTACACTTTATGCTCCCGGCTCGTATGTTGTGTGGAATTGTGAGCGGATAACAATTTCACACAGGAA
ACAGCTATGACCATGATTACGCCAAGCGCGCAATTAACCCTCACTAAAGGGAACAAAAGCTGGGTACCAT
GGATCGATCCTCGAGGCGCGCCAGATCTAGACGTACGTGGCCAATTGGGCCCTTAATTAAGGCCTCGTTT
AAACAGTCGACGTCGCCCGGGCTGCAGCATGCAGTGCAGCGTGACCCGGTCGTGCCCCTCTCTAGAGATA
ATGAGCATTGCATGTCTAAGTTATAAAAAATTACCACATATTTTTTTTGTCACACTTGTTTGAAGTGCAG
TTTATCTATCTTTATACATATATTTAAACTTTACTCTACGAATAATATAATCTATAGTACTACAATAATA
TCAGTGTTTTAGAGAATCATATAAATGAACAGTTAGACATGGTCTAAAGGACAATTGAGTATTTTGACAA
CAGGACTCTACAGTTTTATCTTTTTAGTGTGCATGTGTTCTCCTTTTTTTTTGCAAATAGCTTCACCTAT
ATAATACTTCATCCATTTTATTAGTACATCCATTTAGGGTTTAGGGTTAATGGTTTTTATAGACTAATTT
TTTTAGTACATCTATTTTATTCTATTTTAGCCTCTAAATTAAGAAAACTAAAACTCTATTTTAGTTTTTT
TATTTAATAATTTAGATATAAAATAGAATAAAATAAAGTGACTAAAAATTAAACAAATACCCTTTAAGAA
ATTAAAAAAACTAAGGAAACATTTTTCTTGTTTCGAGTAGATAATGCCAGCCTGTTAAACGCCGTCGACG
AGTCTAACGGACACCAACCAGCGAACCAGCAGCGTCGCGTCGGGCCAAGCGAAGCAGACGGCACGGCATC
TCTGTCGCTGCCTCTGGACCCCTCTCGAGAGTTCCGCTCCACCGTTGGACTTGCTCCGCTGTCGGCATCC
AGAAATTGCGTGGCGGAGCGGCAGACGTGAGCCGGCACGGCAGGCGGCCTCCTCCTCCTCTCACGGCACC
GGCAGCTACGGGGGATTCCTTTCCCACCGCTCCTTCGCTTTCCCTTCCTCGCCCGCCGTAATAAATAGAC
ACCCCCTCCACACCCTCTTTCCCCAACCTCGTGTTGTTCGGAGCGCACACACACACAACCAGATCTCCCC
CAAATCCACCCGTCGGCACCTCCGCTTCAAGGTACGCCGCTCGTCCTNCCCCCCCCCCCCTCTCTACCTT
CTCTAGATCGGCGTTCCGGTCCATGGTTAGGGCCCGGTAGTTCTACTTCTGTTCATGTTTGTGTTAGATC
CGTGTTTGTGTTAGATCCGTGCTGCTAGCGTTCGTACACGGATGCGACCTGTACGTCAGACACGTTCTGA
TTGCTAACTTGCCAGTGTTTCTCTTTGGGGAATCCTGGGATGGCTCTAGCCGTTCCGCAGACGGGATCGA
TTTCATGATTTTTTTTGTTTCGTTGCATAGGGTTTGGTTTGCCCTTTTCCTTTATTTCAATATATGCCGT
GCACTTGTTTGTCGGGTCATCTTTTCATGCTTTTTTTTGTCTTGGTTGTGATGATGTGGTCTGGTTGGGC
GGTCGTTCTAGATCGGAGTAGAATTCTGTTTCAAACTACCTGGTGGATTTATTAATTTTGGATCTGTATG
TGTGTGCCATACATATTCATAGTTACGAATTGAAGATGATGGATGGAAATATCGATCTAGGATAGGTATA
CATGTTGATGCGGGTTTTACTGATGCATATACAGAGATGCTTTTTGTTCGCTTGGTTGTGATGATGTGGT
GTGGTTGGGCGGTCGTTCATTCGTTCTAGATCGGAGTAGAATACTGTTTCAAACTACCTGGTGTATTTAT
TAATTTTGGAACTGTATGTGTGTGTCATACATCTTCATAGTTACGAGTTTAAGATGGATGGAAATATCGA
TCTAGGATAGGTATACATGTTGATGTGGGTTTTACTGATGCATATACATGATGGCATATGCAGCATCTAT
TCATATGCTCTAACCTTGAGTACCTATCTATTATAATAAACAAGTATGTTTTATAATTATTTTGATCTTG
ATATACTTGGATGATGGCATATGCAGCAGCTATATGTGGATTTTTTTAGCCCTGCCTTCATACGCTATTT
ATTTGCTTGGTACTGTTTCTTTTGTCGATGCTCACCCTGTTGTTTGGTGTTACTTCTGCATTTAAATTAC
CGTTCGTATAGCATACATTATACGAAGTTATCTACAGGAACAGGTGGTGGCGGCCCTCGGTGCGCTCGTA
CTGCTCCACGATGGTGTAGTCCTCGTTGTGGGAGGTGATGTCCAGCTTGGCGTCCACGTAGTAGTAGCCG
GGCAGCTGCACGGGCTTCTTGGCCATGTAGATGGACTTGAACTCCACCAGGTAGTGGCCGCCGTCCTTCA
GCTTCAGGGCCTTGTGGGTCTCGCCCTTCAGCACGCCGTCGCGGGGGTACAGGCGCTCGGTGGAGGCCTC
CCAGCCCATGGTCTTCTTCTGCATCACGGGGCCGTCGGAGGGGAAGTTCACGCCGATGAACTTCACCTTG
TAGATGAAGCAGCCGTCCTGCAGGGAGGAGTCCTGGGTCACGGTCGCCACGCCGCCGTCCTCGAAGTTCA
TCACGCGCTCCCACTTGAAGCCCTCGGGGAAGGACAGCTTCTTGTAGTCGGGGATGTCGGCGGGGTGCTT
CACGTACACCTTGGAGCCGTACTGGAACTGGGGGGACAGGATGTCCCAGGCGAAGGGCAGGGGGCCGCCC
TTGGTCACCTTCAGCTTCACGGTGTTGTGGCCCTCGTAGGGGCGGCCCTCGCCCTCGCCCTCGATCTCGA
ACTCGTGGCCGTTCACGGTGCCCTCCATGCGCACCTTGAAGCGCATGAACTCGGTGATGACGTTCTCGGA
GGAGGCCATTACCGTTCGTATAATGTATGCTATACGAAGTTATACTAGTGGATCCCCGATCGTTCAAACA
TTTGGCAATAAAGTTTCTTAAGATTGAATCCTGTTGCCGGTCTTGCGATGATTATCATATAATTTCTGTT
GAATTACGTTAAGCATGTAATAATTAACATGTAATGCATGACGTTATTTATGAGATGGGTTTTTATGATT
AGAGTCCCGCAATTATACATTTAATACGCGATAGAAAACAAAATATAGCGCGCAAACTAGGATAAATTAT
CGCGCGCGGTGTCATCTATGTTACTAGATCGGGAATTCGATATCAAGCTATACATTCAAATATGTATCCG
CTCATGAGACAATAACCCTGATAAATGCTTCAATAATATTGAAAAAGGAAGAGTATGAGTATTCAACATT
TCCGTGTCGCCCTTATTCCCTTTTTTGCGGCATTTTGCCTTCCTGTTTTTGCTCACCCAGAAACGCTGGT
GAAAGTAAAAGATGCTGAAGATCAGTTGGGTGCACGAGTGGGTTACATCGAACTGGATCTCAACAGCGGT
AAGATCCTTGAGAGTTTTCGCCCCGAAGAACGTTTTCCAATGATGAGCACTTTTAAAGTTCTGCTATGTG
GCGCGGTATTATCCCGTATTGACGCCGGGCAAGAGCAACTCGGTCGCCGCATACACTATTCTCAGAATGA
CTTGGTTGAGTACTCACCAGTCACAGAAAAGCATCTTACGGATGGCATGACAGTAAGAGAATTATGCAGT
GCTGCCATAACCATGAGTGATAACACTGCGGCCAACTTACTTCTGACAACGATCGGAGGACCGAAGGAGC
TAACCGCTTTTTTGCACAACATGGGGGATCATGTAACTCGCCTTGATCGTTGGGAACCGGAGCTGAATGA
AGCCATACCAAACGACGAGCGTGACACCACGATGCCTGTAGCAATGGCAACAACGTTGCGCAAACTATTA
ACTGGCGAACTACTTACTCTAGCTTCCCGGCAACAATTAATAGACTGGATGGAGGCGGATAAAGTTGCAG
GACCACTTCTGCGCTCGGCCCTTCCGGCTGGCTGGTTTATTGCTGATAAATCTGGAGCCGGTGAGCGTGG
GTCTCGCGGTATCATTGCAGCACTGGGGCCAGATGGTAAGCCCTCCCGTATCGTAGTTATCTACACGACG
GGGAGTCAGGCAACTATGGATGAACGAAATAGACAGATCGCTGAGATAGGTGCCTCACTGATTAAGCATT
GGTAACTGTCAGACCAAGTTTACTCATATATACTTTAGATTGATTTAAAACTTCATTTTTAATTTAAAAG
GATCTAGGTGAAGATCCTTTTTGATAATCTCATGACCAAAATCCCTTAACGTGAGTTTTCGTTCCACTGA
GCGTCAGACCCCGTAGAAAAGATCAAAGGATCTTCTTGAGATCCTTTTTTTCTGCGCGTAATCTGCTGCT
TGCAAACAAAAAAACCACCGCTACCAGCGGTGGTTTGTTTGCCGGATCAAGAGCTACCAACTCTTTTTCC
GAAGGTAACTGGCTTCAGCAGAGCGCAGATACCAAATACTGTTCTTCTAGTGTAGCCGTAGTTAGGCCAC
CACTTCAAGAACTCTGTAGCACCGCCTACATACCTCGCTCTGCTAATCCTGTTACCAGTGGCTGCTGCCA
GTGGCGATAAGTCGTGTCTTACCGGGTTGGACTCAAGACGATAGTTACCGGATAAGGCGCAGCGGTCGGG
CTGAACGGGGGGTTCGTGCACACAGCCCAGCTTGGAGCGAACGACCTACACCGAACTGAGATACCTACAG
CGTGAGCTATGAGAAAGCGCCACGCTTCCCGAAGGGAGAAAGGCGGACAGGTATCCGGTAAGCGGCAGGG
TCGGAACAGGAGAGCGCACGAGGGAGCTTCCAGGGGGAAACGCCTGGTATCTTTATAGTCCTGTCGGGTT
TCGCCACCTCTGACTTGAGCGTCGATTTTTGTGATGCTCGTCAGGGGGGCGGAGCCTATGGAAAAACGCC
AGCAACGCGGCCTTTTTACGGTTCCTGGCCTTTTGCTGGCCTTTTGCTCACATGTTCTTTCCTGCGTTAT
CCCCTGATTCTGTGGATAACCGTATTACCGCCTTTGAGTGAGCTGATACCGCTCGCCGCAGCCGAACGAC
CGAGCGCAGCGAGTCAGTGAGCGAGGAAGCGGAAGAGCGCCCAATACGCAAACCGCCTCTCCCCGCGCGT
TGGCCGATTCATTAATGCAGCTGGCACGACAGGTT
